>Addgene plasmid #76502 | CDK19 gRNA (BRDN0001149215) | addgene full sequence | sequence record 185962 | Addgene Assembled Sequence
CCCGGGTGCAAAGATGGATAAAGTTTTAAACAGAGAGGAATCTTTGCAGCTAATGGACCTTCTAGGTCTT
GAAAGGAGTGGGAATTGGCTCCGGTGCCCGTCAGTGGGCAGAGCGCACATCGCCCACAGTCCCCGAGAAG
TTGGGGGGAGGGGTCGGCAATTGATCCGGTGCCTAGAGAAGGTGGCGCGGGGTAAACTGGGAAAGTGATG
TCGTGTACTGGCTCCGCCTTTTTCCCGAGGGTGGGGGAGAACCGTATATAAGTGCAGTAGTCGCCGTGAA
CGTTCTTTTTCGCAACGGGTTTGCCGCCAGAACACAGGTAAGTGCCGTGTGTGGTTCCCGCGGGCCTGGC
CTCTTTACGGGTTATGGCCCTTGCGTGCCTTGAATTACTTCCACCTGGCTGCAGTACGTGATTCTTGATC
CCGAGCTTCGGGTTGGAAGTGGGTGGGAGAGTTCGAGGCCTTGCGCTTAAGGAGCCCCTTCGCCTCGTGC
TTGAGTTGAGGCCTGGCCTGGGCGCTGGGGCCGCCGCGTGCGAATCTGGTGGCACCTTCGCGCCTGTCTC
GCTGCTTTCGATAAGTCTCTAGCCATTTAAAATTTTTGATGACCTGCTGCGACGCTTTTTTTCTGGCAAG
ATAGTCTTGTAAATGCGGGCCAAGATCTGCACACTGGTATTTCGGTTTTTGGGGCCGCGGGCGGCGACGG
GGCCCGTGCGTCCCAGCGCACATGTTCGGCGAGGCGGGGCCTGCGAGCGCGGCCACCGAGAATCGGACGG
GGGTAGTCTCAAGCTGGCCGGCCTGCTCTGGTGCCTGGCCTCGCGCCGCCGTGTATCGCCCCGCCCTGGG
CGGCAAGGCTGGCCCGGTCGGCACCAGTTGCGTGAGCGGAAAGATGGCCGCTTCCCGGCCCTGCTGCAGG
GAGCTCAAAATGGAGGACGCGGCGCTCGGGAGAGCGGGCGGGTGAGTCACCCACACAAAGGAAAAGGGCC
TTTCCGTCCTCAGCCGTCGCTTCATGTGACTCCACGGAGTACCGGGCGCCGTCCAGGCACCTCGATTAGT
TCTCGAGCTTTTGGAGTACGTCGTCTTTAGGTTGGGGGGAGGGGTTTTATGCGATGGAGTTTCCCCACAC
TGAGTGGGTGGAGACTGAAGTTAGGCCAGCTTGGCACTTGATGTAATTCTCCTTGGAATTTGCCCTTTTT
GAGTTTGGATCTTGGTTCATTCTCAAGCCTCAGACAGTGGTTCAAAGTTTTTTTCTTCCATTTCAGGTGT
CGTGACGTACGGCCACCATGACCGAGTACAAGCCCACGGTGCGCCTCGCCACCCGCGACGACGTCCCCAG
GGCCGTACGCACCCTCGCCGCCGCGTTCGCCGACTACCCCGCCACGCGCCACACCGTCGATCCGGACCGC
CACATCGAGCGGGTCACCGAGCTGCAAGAACTCTTCCTCACGCGCGTCGGGCTCGACATCGGCAAGGTGT
GGGTCGCGGACGACGGCGCCGCCGTGGCGGTCTGGACCACGCCGGAGAGCGTCGAAGCGGGGGCGGTGTT
CGCCGAGATCGGCCCGCGCATGGCCGAGTTGAGCGGTTCCCGGCTGGCCGCGCAGCAACAGATGGAAGGC
CTCCTGGCGCCGCACCGGCCCAAGGAGCCCGCGTGGTTCCTGGCCACCGTCGGAGTCTCGCCCGACCACC
AGGGCAAGGGTCTGGGCAGCGCCGTCGTGCTCCCCGGAGTGGAGGCGGCCGAGCGCGCCGGGGTGCCCGC
CTTCCTGGAGACCTCCGCGCCCCGCAACCTCCCCTTCTACGAGCGGCTCGGCTTCACCGTCACCGCCGAC
GTCGAGGTGCCCGAAGGACCGCGCACCTGGTGCATGACCCGCAAGCCCGGTGCCTGAACGCGTTAAGTCG
ACAATCAACCTCTGGATTACAAAATTTGTGAAAGATTGACTGGTATTCTTAACTATGTTGCTCCTTTTAC
GCTATGTGGATACGCTGCTTTAATGCCTTTGTATCATGCTATTGCTTCCCGTATGGCTTTCATTTTCTCC
TCCTTGTATAAATCCTGGTTGCTGTCTCTTTATGAGGAGTTGTGGCCCGTTGTCAGGCAACGTGGCGTGG
TGTGCACTGTGTTTGCTGACGCAACCCCCACTGGTTGGGGCATTGCCACCACCTGTCAGCTCCTTTCCGG
GACTTTCGCTTTCCCCCTCCCTATTGCCACGGCGGAACTCATCGCCGCCTGCCTTGCCCGCTGCTGGACA
GGGGCTCGGCTGTTGGGCACTGACAATTCCGTGGTGTTGTCGGGGAAATCATCGTCCTTTCCTTGGCTGC
TCGCCTGTGTTGCCACCTGGATTCTGCGCGGGACGTCCTTCTGCTACGTCCCTTCGGCCCTCAATCCAGC
GGACCTTCCTTCCCGCGGCCTGCTGCCGGCTCTGCGGCCTCTTCCGCGTCTTCGCCTTCGCCCTCAGACG
AGTCGGATCTCCCTTTGGGCCGCCTCCCCGCGTCGACTTTAAGACCAATGACTTACAAGGCAGCTGTAGA
TCTTAGCCACTTTTTAAAAGAAAAGGGGGGACTGGAAGGGCTAATTCACTCCCAACGAAGACAAGATCTG
CTTTTTGCTTGTACTGGGTCTCTCTGGTTAGACCAGATCTGAGCCTGGGAGCTCTCTGGCTAACTAGGGA
ACCCACTGCTTAAGCCTCAATAAAGCTTGCCTTGAGTGCTTCAAGTAGTGTGTGCCCGTCTGTTGTGTGA
CTCTGGTAACTAGAGATCCCTCAGACCCTTTTAGTCAGTGTGGAAAATCTCTAGCAGTACGTATAGTAGT
TCATGTCATCTTATTATTCAGTATTTATAACTTGCAAAGAAATGAATATCAGAGAGTGAGAGGAACTTGT
TTATTGCAGCTTATAATGGTTACAAATAAAGCAATAGCATCACAAATTTCACAAATAAAGCATTTTTTTC
ACTGCATTCTAGTTGTGGTTTGTCCAAACTCATCAATGTATCTTATCATGTCTGGCTCTAGCTATCCCGC
CCCTAACTCCGCCCATCCCGCCCCTAACTCCGCCCAGTTCCGCCCATTCTCCGCCCCATGGCTGACTAAT
TTTTTTTATTTATGCAGAGGCCGAGGCCGCCTCGGCCTCTGAGCTATTCCAGAAGTAGTGAGGAGGCTTT
TTTGGAGGCCTAGGGACGTACCCAATTCGCCCTATAGTGAGTCGTATTACGCGCGCTCACTGGCCGTCGT
TTTACAACGTCGTGACTGGGAAAACCCTGGCGTTACCCAACTTAATCGCCTTGCAGCACATCCCCCTTTC
GCCAGCTGGCGTAATAGCGAAGAGGCCCGCACCGATCGCCCTTCCCAACAGTTGCGCAGCCTGAATGGCG
AATGGG
[124 nt withheld, positions 3367-3490]
C
[91 nt withheld, positions 3492-3582]
A
[49 nt withheld, positions 3584-3632]
CCTTTGACGTTGGAGTCCACGTTCTTT
[37 nt withheld, positions 3660-3696]
ACCCTATCTCGGTCTATTCTTTTGATTTATAAGGGATTTTGCCGATTTCGGCCTATTGGTTAAAAAATGA
GCTGATTTAACAAAAATTTAACGCGAATTTTAACAAAATATTAACGCTTACAATTTAGGTGGCACTTTTC
GGGGAAATGTGCGCGGAACCCCTATTTGTTTATTTTTCTAAATACATTCAAATATGTATCCGCTCATGAG
ACAATAACCCTGATAAATGCTTCAATAATATTGAAAAAGGAAGAGTATGAGTATTCAACATTTCCGTGTC
GCCCTTATTCCCTTTTTTGCGGCATTTTGCCTTCCTGTTTTTGCTCACCCAGAAACGCTGGTGAAAGTAA
AAGATGCTGAAGATCAGTTGGGTGCACGAGTGGGTTACATCGAACTGGATCTCAACAGCGGTAAGATCCT
TGAGAGTTTTCGCCCCGAAGAACGTTTTCCAATGATGAGCACTTTTAAAGTTCTGCTATGTGGCGCGGTA
TTATCCCGTATTGACGCCGGGCAAGAGCAACTCGGTCGCCGCATACACTATTCTCAGAATGACTTGGTTG
AGTACTCACCAGTCACAGAAAAGCATCTTACGGATGGCATGACAGTAAGAGAATTATGCAGTGCTGCCAT
AACCATGAGTGATAACACTGCGGCCAACTTACTTCTGACAACGATCGGAGGACCGAAGGAGCTAACCGCT
TTTTTGCACAACATGGGGGATCATGTAACTCGCCTTGATCGTTGGGAACCGGAGCTGAATGAAGCCATAC
CAAACGACGAGCGTGACACCACGATGCCTGTAGCAATGGCAACAACGTTGCGCAAACTATTAACTGGCGA
ACTACTTACTCTAGCTTCCCGGCAACAATTAATAGACTGGATGGAGGCGGATAAAGTTGCAGGACCACTT
CTGCGCTCGGCCCTTCCGGCTGGCTGGTTTATTGCTGATAAATCTGGAGCCGGTGAGCGTGGGTCTCGCG
GTATCATTGCAGCACTGGGGCCAGATGGTAAGCCCTCCCGTATCGTAGTTATCTACACGACGGGGAGTCA
GGCAACTATGGATGAACGAAATAGACAGATCGCTGAGATAGGTGCCTCACTGATTAAGCATTGGTAACTG
TCAGACCAAGTTTACTCATATATACTTTAGATTGATTTAAAACTTCATTTTTAATTTAAAAGGATCTAGG
TGAAGATCCTTTTTGATAATCTCATGACCAAAATCCCTTAACGTGAGTTTTCGTTCCACTGAGCGTCAGA
CCCCGTAGAAAAGATCAAAGGATCTTCTTGAGATCCTTTTTTTCTGCGCGTAATCTGCTGCTTGCAAACA
AAAAAACCACCGCTACCAGCGGTGGTTTGTTTGCCGGATCAAGAGCTACCAACTCTTTTTCCGAAGGTAA
CTGGCTTCAGCAGAGCGCAGATACCAAATACTGTTCTTCTAGTGTAGCCGTAGTTAGGCCACCACTTCAA
GAACTCTGTAGCACCGCCTACATACCTCGCTCTGCTAATCCTGTTACCAGTGGCTGCTGCCAGTGGCGAT
AAGTCGTGTCTTACCGGGTTGGACTCAAGACGATAGTTACCGGATAAGGCGCAGCGGTCGGGCTGAACGG
GGGGTTCGTGCACACAGCCCAGCTTGGAGCGAACGACCTACACCGAACTGAGATACCTACAGCGTGAGCT
ATGAGAAAGCGCCACGCTTCCCGAAGGGAGAAAGGCGGACAGGTATCCGGTAAGCGGCAGGGTCGGAACA
GGAGAGCGCACGAGGGAGCTTCCAGGGGGAAACGCCTGGTATCTTTATAGTCCTGTCGGGTTTCGCCACC
TCTGACTTGAGCGTCGATTTTTGTGATGCTCGTCAGGGGGGCGGAGCCTATGGAAAAACGCCAGCAACGC
GGCCTTTTTACGGTTCCTGGCCTTTTGCTGGCCTTTTGCTCACATGTTCTTTCCTGCGTTATCCCCTGAT
TCTGTGGATAACCGTATTACCGCCTTTGAGTGAGCTGATACCGCTCGCCGCAGCCGAACGACCGAGCGCA
GCGAGTCAGTGAGCGAGGAAGCGGAAGAGCGCCCAATACGCAAACCGCCTCTCCCCGCGCGTTGGCCGAT
TCATTAATGCAGCTGGCACGACAGGTTTCCCGACTGGAAAGCGGGCAGTGAGCGCAACGCAATTAATGTG
AGTTAGCTCACTCATTAGGCACCCCAGGCTTTACACTTTATGCTTCCGGCTCGTATGTTGTGTGGAATTG
TGAGCGGATAACAATTTCACACAGGAAACAGCTATGACCATGATTACGCCAAGCGCGCAATTAACCCTCA
CTAAAGGGAACAAAAGCTGGAGCTGCAAGCTTAATGTAGTCTTATGCAATACTCTTGTAGTCTTGCAACA
TGGTAACGATGAGTTAGCAACATGCCTTACAAGGAGAGAAAAAGCACCGTGCATGCCGATTGGTGGAAGT
AAGGTGGTACGATCGTGCCTTATTAGGAAGGCAACAGACGGGTCTGACATGGATTGGACGAACCACTGAA
TTGCCGCATTGCAGAGATATTGTATTTAAGTGCCTAGCTCGATACATAAACGGGTCTCTCTGGTTAGACC
AGATCTGAGCCTGGGAGCTCTCTGGCTAACTAGGGAACCCACTGCTTAAGCCTCAATAAAGCTTGCCTTG
AGTGCTTCAAGTAGTGTGTGCCCGTCTGTTGTGTGACTCTGGTAACTAGAGATCCCTCAGACCCTTTTAG
TCAGTGTGGAAAATCTCTAGCAGTGGCGCCCGAACAGGGACTTGAAAGCGAAAGGGAAACCAGAGGAGCT
CTCTCGACGCAGGACTCGGCTTGCTGAAGCGCGCACGGCAAGAGGCGAGGGGCGGCGACTGGTGAGTACG
CCAAAAATTTTGACTAGCGGAGGCTAGAAGGAGAGAGATGGGTGCGAGAGCGTCAGTATTAAGCGGGGGA
GAATTAGATCGCGATGGGAAAAAATTCGGTTAAGGCCAGGGGGAAAGAAAAAATATAAATTAAAACATAT
AGTATGGGCAAGCAGGGAGCTAGAACGATTCGCAGTTAATCCTGGCCTGTTAGAAACATCAGAAGGCTGT
AGACAAATACTGGGACAGCTACAACCATCCCTTCAGACAGGATCAGAAGAACTTAGATCATTATATAATA
CAGTAGCAACCCTCTATTGTGTGCATCAAAGGATAGAGATAAAAGACACCAAGGAAGCTTTAGACAAGAT
AGAGGAAGAGCAAAACAAAAGTAAGACCACCGCACAGCAAGCGGCCGCTGATCTTCAGACCTGGAGGAGG
AGATATGAGGGACAATTGGAGAAGTGAATTATATAAATATAAAGTAGTAAAAATTGAACCATTAGGAGTA
GCACCCACCAAGGCAAAGAGAAGAGTGGTGCAGAGAGAAAAAAGAGCAGTGGGAATAGGAGCTTTGTTCC
TTGGGTTCTTGGGAGCAGCAGGAAGCACTATGGGCGCAGCGTCAATGACGCTGACGGTACAGGCCAGACA
ATTATTGTCTGGTATAGTGCAGCAGCAGAACAATTTGCTGAGGGCTATTGAGGCGCAACAGCATCTGTTG
CAACTCACAGTCTGGGGCATCAAGCAGCTCCAGGCAAGAATCCTGGCTGTGGAAAGATACCTAAAGGATC
AACAGCTCCTGGGGATTTGGGGTTGCTCTGGAAAACTCATTTGCACCACTGCTGTGCCTTGGAATGCTAG
TTGGAGTAATAAATCTCTGGAACAGATTTGGAATCACACGACCTGGATGGAGTGGGACAGAGAAATTAAC
AATTACACAAGCTTAATACACTCCTTAATTGAAGAATCGCAAAACCAGCAAGAAAAGAATGAACAAGAAT
TATTGGAATTAGATAAATGGGCAAGTTTGTGGAATTGGTTTAACATAACAAATTGGCTGTGGTATATAAA
ATTATTCATAATGATAGTAGGAGGCTTGGTAGGTTTAAGAATAGTTTTTGCTGTACTTTCTATAGTGAAT
AGAGTTAGGCAGGGATATTCACCATTATCGTTTCAGACCCACCTCCCAACCCCGAGGGGACCCAGAGAGG
GCCTATTTCCCATGATTCCTTCATATTTGCATATACGATACAAGGCTGTTAGAGAGATAATTAGAATTAA
TTTGACTGTAAACACAAAGATATTAGTACAAAATACGTGACGTAGAAAGTAATAATTTCTTGGGTAGTTT
GCAGTTTTAAAATTATGTTTTAAAATGGACTATCATATGCTTACCGTAACTTGAAAGTATTTCGATTTCT
TGGCTTTATATATCTTGTGGAAAGGACGAAACACCGGAAGCACCCAATTTGCATGGGTTTTAGAGCTAGA
AATAGCAAGTTAAAATAAGGCTAGTCCGTTATCAACTTGAAAAAGTGGCACCGAGTCGGTGCTTTTTTAA
GCTTGGCGTAACTAGATCTTGAGACAAATGGCAGTATTCATCCACAATTTTAAAAGAAAAGGGGGGATTG
GGGGGTACAGTGCAGGGGAAAGAATAGTAGACATAATAGCAACAGACATACAAACTAAAGAATTACAAAA
ACAAATTACAAAAATTCAAAATTTTCGGGTTTATTACAGGGACAGCAGAGATCCACTTTGGCGCCGGCTC
GAGGGGG
Features (pLannotate 1.2.2; 29 found; start..end, strand, type, name):
     14..80      +  CDS            small t antigen (fragment): SV40 (simian virus 40) small t antigen
    106..317     +  promoter       EF-1α core promoter: core promoter for human elongation factor EF-1α
    318..1256    +  intron         EF-1α intron A: intron upstream of the start codon of human EF-1α
   1278..1877    +  CDS            PuroR (fragment): puromycin N-acetyltransferase; pac from Streptomyces; confers resistance to puromycin
   1893..2481    +  misc_feature   WPRE: woodchuck hepatitis virus posttranscriptional regulatory element
   2532..2551    +  misc_feature   cPPT/CTS (fragment): central polypurine tract and central termination sequence of HIV-1
   2553..2786    +  LTR            3' LTR (ΔU3): self-inactivating 3' long terminal repeat (LTR) from HIV-1
   2864..2985    +  polyA_signal   SV40 poly(A) signal: SV40 polyadenylation signal
   3025..3160    +  rep_origin     SV40 ori: SV40 origin of replication
   3181..3199    -  promoter       T7 promoter: promoter for bacteriophage T7 RNA polymerase
   3207..3362    +  CDS            lacZα (fragment): LacZα fragment of β-galactosidase; lacZ fragment
   3367..3795    +  rep_origin     f1 ori (sequence partly withheld): f1 bacteriophage origin of replication; arrow indicates direction of (+) strand synthesis
   3848..3952    +  promoter       AmpR promoter: bla
   3953..4813    +  CDS            AmpR: β-lactamase; bla; confers resistance to ampicillin, carbenicillin, and related antibiotics
   4984..5572    +  rep_origin     ori: high-copy-number ColE1/pMB1/pBR322/pUC origin of replication
   5755..5847    +  CDS            lacI (fragment): lac repressor; lacI; The lac repressor binds to the lac operator to inhibit transcription in E. coli. This inhibition can be relieved by adding lactose or isopropyl-β-D-thiogalactopyranoside (IPTG).
   5860..5881    +  protein_bind   CAP binding site: CAP binding activates transcription in the presence of cAMP. E. coli catabolite activator protein
   5896..5926    +  promoter       lac promoter: promoter for the E. coli lac operon
   5934..5950    +  protein_bind   lac operator: The lac repressor binds to the lac operator to inhibit transcription in E. coli. This inhibition can be relieved by adding lactose or isopropyl-β-D-thiogalactopyranoside (IPTG). lac repressor encoded by lacI
   5995..6013    +  promoter       T3 promoter: promoter for bacteriophage T3 RNA polymerase
   6041..6267    +  promoter       RSV promoter: Rous sarcoma virus enhancer/promoter
   6268..6448    +  LTR            5' LTR (truncated): truncated 5' long terminal repeat (LTR) from HIV-1
   6495..6620    +  misc_feature   HIV-1 Ψ: packaging signal of human immunodeficiency virus type 1
   6604..6967    +  CDS            HIV-1 gag (fragment): gag protein from human immunodeficiency virus 1; gag
   7113..7346    +  misc_feature   RRE: The Rev response element (RRE) of HIV-1 allows for Rev-dependent mRNA export from the nucleus to the cytoplasm.
   7723..7749    +  CDS            Rev (fragment): human immunodeficiency virus 1 (HIV-1) Rev protein; rev; enhances nuclear export of unspliced and incompletely spliced viral mRNAs
   7753..7993    +  promoter       U6 promoter: RNA polymerase III promoter for human U6 snRNA
   8023..8098    +  misc_RNA       gRNA scaffold: guide RNA scaffold for the Streptococcus pyogenes CRISPR/Cas9 system
   8154..8271    +  misc_feature   cPPT/CTS: central polypurine tract and central termination sequence of HIV-1
