[The description below was written by a language model from this plasmid's Addgene catalogue record and pLannotate feature annotations shown in this document.]
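Description:
CDK19 gRNA (BRDN0001149215) is a third-generation lentiviral guide RNA plasmid built on the lentiGuide-Puro backbone and designed to target human CDK19, a cyclin-dependent kinase gene. It is one member of a human kinome gRNA collection. In bacteria it is maintained as a high-copy plasmid through a ColE1/pUC-type origin and selected with ampicillin via the β-lactamase gene. An f1 origin and remnants of a lac/T7/T3 cloning region are also annotated in the backbone.

The lentiviral portion begins with an RSV promoter fused to a truncated HIV-1 5' LTR, which makes genomic RNA production Tat-independent, as is characteristic of third-generation systems. This is followed by the Ψ packaging signal, a partial gag sequence, and the Rev response element for Rev-dependent nuclear export. Downstream, a human U6 RNA polymerase III promoter drives the CDK19-specific spacer joined to the Streptococcus pyogenes Cas9 guide scaffold. After a cPPT/CTS element, the EF-1α core promoter with its intron A expresses puromycin N-acetyltransferase for selection of transduced mammalian cells, and a WPRE enhances transcript expression. The cassette ends in a ΔU3 self-inactivating 3' LTR, with an SV40 polyadenylation signal and SV40 origin beyond it.

The plasmid does not encode Cas9, so it is meant to be used with a separate Cas9 vector such as lentiCas9-Blast or in cells that already express Cas9. The guide was designed against several CDK19 reference transcripts. Its typical use is CRISPR-mediated disruption of CDK19 in human cells, with puromycin selection after transduction.
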