Addgene plasmid #76502: CDK19 gRNA (BRDN0001149215)
Purpose: 3rd generation lentiviral gRNA plasmid targeting human CDK19
Depositing lab: John Doench & David Root. Depositing organization: Broad Institute. Publication: Optimized sgRNA design to maximize activity and minimize off-target effects of CRISPR-Cas9. Doench JG, Fusi N, Sullender M, Hegde M, Vaimberg EW, Donovan KF, Smith I, Tothova Z, Wilen C, Orchard R, Virgin HW, Listgarten J, Root DE. Nat Biotechnol. 2016 Jan 18. doi: 10.1038/nbt.3437. PubMed 26780180.
Backbone
  Vector backbone: lentiGuide-Puro
  Backbone manufacturer: Zhang Lab (Addgene plasmid # 52963)
  Vector type: Mammalian Expression, Lentiviral, CRISPR
  Selectable markers: Puromycin
Growth in bacteria
  Bacterial resistance: Ampicillin, 100 μg/mL
  Growth temperature: 37°C
  Growth strain: DH5alpha
  Copy number: High Copy
Gene/Insert
  Gene/Insert name: CDK19 (alt names: CDK19; NM_001300960.1)
  gRNA/shRNA sequence: GAAGCACCCAATTTGCATGG
  Species: H. sapiens (human)
  Entrez Gene: CDK19 (a.k.a. CDC2L6, CDK11, DEE87, EIEE87, bA346C16.3)
  Promoter: hU6
  Cloning method: Unknown
  Sequencing primers: 5′ U6-F; 3′ pS2-R
Terms and licenses: Academic/Nonprofit Terms; Industry Terms: Not Available to Industry
Depositor comments: The gRNA was designed to target the following Genbank reference sequence(s): NM_001300960.1,NM_001300963.1,NM_001300964.1,NM_015076.4. Note that this plasmid does NOT contain Cas9. It should be used in conjunction with lentiCas9-Blast (Addgene #52962) or otherwise with cell lines already expressing Cas9. Browse the full kinome gRNA library at http://www.addgene.org/pooled-library/broadgpp-human-kinome/ or visit http://www.broadinstitute.org/rnai/public/ for detailed protocols and information.
How to cite: CDK19 gRNA (BRDN0001149215) was a gift from John Doench & David Root (Addgene plasmid # 76502 ; http://n2t.net/addgene:76502 ; RRID:Addgene_76502)
