>Addgene plasmid #76502 | CDK19 gRNA (BRDN0001149215) | depositor partial sequence | sequence record 143962 | Target Sequence
GAAGCACCCAATTTGCATGG
