>Addgene plasmid #76502 | CDK19 gRNA (BRDN0001149215) | addgene partial sequence | sequence record 185961 | hU6-F
GTAGAAAGTAATAATTTCTTGGGTAGTTTGCAGTTTTAAAATTATGTTTTAAAATGGACTATCATATGCT
TACCGTAACTTGAAAGTATTTCGATTTCTTGGCTTTATATATCTTGTGGAAAGGACGAAACACCGGAAGC
ACCCAATTTGCATGGGTTTTAGAGCTAGAAATAGCAAGTTAAAATAAGGCTAGTCCGTTATCAACTTGAA
AAAGTGGCACCGAGTCGGTGCTTTTTTAAGCTTGGCGTAACTAGATCTTGAGACAAATGGCAGTATTCAT
CCACAATTTTAAAAGAAAAGGGGGGATTGGGGGGTACAGTGCAGGGGAAAGAATAGTAGACATAATAGCA
ACAGACATACAAACTAAAGAATTACAAAAACAAATTACAAAAATTCAAAATTTTCGGGTTTATTACAGGG
ACAGCAGAGATCCACTTTGGCGCCGGCTCGAGGGGGCCCGGGTGCAAAGATGGATAAAGTTTTAAACAGA
GAGGAATCTTTGCAGCTAATGGACCTTCTAGGTCTTGAAAGGAGTGGGAATTGGCTCCGGTGCCCGTCAG
TGGGCAGAGC
